Addgene plasmid #1875: Cdk4-DN
Depositing lab: Sander van den Heuvel. Publication: Distinct roles for cyclin-dependent kinases in cell cycle control. van den Heuvel S, Harlow E. Science 1993 Dec 24;262(5142):2050-4. 10.1126/science.8266103 PubMed 8266103.
Backbone
  Vector backbone: pCMV-neo-Bam
  Backbone size w/o insert (bp): 6550
  Vector type: Mammalian Expression
  Selectable markers: Neomycin (select with G418)
Growth in bacteria
  Bacterial resistance: Ampicillin, 100 μg/mL
  Growth temperature: 37°C
  Growth strain: DH5alpha
  Copy number: High Copy
Gene/Insert
  Gene/Insert name: Cdk4 (alt names: cyclin-dependent kinase 4; PSK-J3)
  Species: H. sapiens (human)
  Insert size (bp): 920
  Mutation: Dominant negative, D to N in conserved KLAD*FGLAR stretch
  Entrez Gene: CDK4 (a.k.a. CMM3, PSK-J3)
  Cloning method: Restriction Enzyme; 5′ cloning site BamHI (not destroyed); 3′ cloning site BamHI (not destroyed)
  Sequencing primers: 5′ Bglob-intron-F; 3′ Bglob-pA-R
Terms and licenses: Academic/Nonprofit Terms; Industry Terms: Not Available to Industry
Depositor comments: See scanned map.
How to cite: Cdk4-DN was a gift from Sander van den Heuvel (Addgene plasmid # 1875 ; http://n2t.net/addgene:1875 ; RRID:Addgene_1875)
