[The description below was written by a language model from this plasmid's Addgene catalogue record.]
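Description:
Cdk4-DN is a mammalian expression plasmid built on the pCMV-neo-Bam backbone (about 6.55 kb without insert) that carries a dominant-negative mutant of human cyclin-dependent kinase 4 (CDK4, also known as PSK-J3). The roughly 920 bp insert was cloned by restriction digestion into a BamHI site, and both flanking BamHI sites are retained, so the insert can be excised as a single fragment. In bacteria the plasmid is maintained at high copy number under ampicillin selection. In mammalian cells a neomycin resistance marker allows selection of transfectants with G418.

The record does not list a promoter or other regulatory features. The backbone name indicates CMV-driven expression, and the recommended sequencing primers, which anneal in a beta-globin intron and a beta-globin polyadenylation region, suggest that the cloning site lies between these processing elements. No feature table is available to confirm this layout, and the depositor refers only to a scanned map. No epitope tag or reporter is recorded.

The defining feature is an aspartate-to-asparagine substitution in a conserved stretch of the kinase domain. A change of this kind in a conserved catalytic region is expected to abolish kinase activity while leaving the protein folded. The inactive protein could then interfere with the endogenous kinase, plausibly by competing for partners such as cyclins, although the record itself states only that the mutant is dominant negative. The construct comes from work on the distinct roles of individual cyclin-dependent kinases in cell cycle control. It is suited to transient or stable overexpression experiments that test how blocking CDK4 function affects cell cycle progression in mammalian cells.
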