>Addgene plasmid #1875 | Cdk4-DN | addgene partial sequence | sequence record 16969 | Bglob-pA-R 5'-ttttggcagagggaaaaaga-3'
CAGCCACCACCTTCTGATAGGCAGCCTGCACCTGAGGAGTGAATTCCTCGACGGATCCATTGCTCACTCC
GGATTACCTTCATCCTTATGTAGATAAGAGTGCTGCAGAGCTCGAAAGGCAGAGATTCGCTTGTGTGGGT
TAAAAGTCAGCATTTCCAGCAGCAGCTGTGCTCCCGACTCCTCCATCTCAGGTACCACCGACTGCACTGG
GCGGGGCCCTCTGGGGGGAAAGGCTCCACGGGGCAGGGATACATCTCGAGGCCAGTCATCCTCTGGAGGC
AGCCCAATCAGGTCAAAGATTTTGCCCAACTGGTCGGCTTCAGAGTTTCCACAGAAGAGAGGCTTTCGAC
GAAACATCTCTGCAAAGATACAGCCAACACTCCACATGTCCACAGGTGTTGCATATGTGGACTGCAGAAG
AACTTCGGGAGCTCGGTACCAGAGTGTAACAACCACGGGTGTAAGTGCCATCTGGTAGCTGTAGATTCTG
GCCAGGCCAAAGTTAGCCAGCTTGACTGTTCCACCACTTGTCACCAGAATGTTCTCTGGCTTCAGATCTC
GGTGAACGATGCAATTGGCATGAAGGAAATCTAGGCCTCTTAGAAACTGGCGCATCAGATCCTTGATCGT
TTCGGCTGGCAAGCCTGGTGGGGGTGCCTTGTCCAGATATGTCCTTAGGTCCTGGTCTACATGCTCAAAC
ACCAGGGTTACCTTGATCTCCCGGTCAGTTCGGGATGTGGCACAGACGTCCATCAGCCGGACAACATTGG
GATGCTCAAAAGCCTCCAGTCGCCTCAGTAAAGCCACCTCACGAACTGTGCTGATGGGGAAGCCTCCTCC
ACCTCCTCCTCCATTGGGGACTCTCA
